>Addgene plasmid #160188 | 46 pLIB_3C_C_HIS | addgene full sequence | sequence record 317230 | Addgene NGS Result
ACGAGCGTGACACCACGATGCCTGTAGCAATGGCAACAACGTTGCGCAAACTATTAACTGGCGAACTACT
TACTCTAGCTTCCCGGCAACAATTAATAGACTGGATGGAGGCGGATAAAGTTGCAGGACCACTTCTGCGC
TCGGCCCTTCCGGCTGGCTGGTTTATTGCTGATAAATCTGGAGCCGGTGAGCGTGGGTCTCGCGGTATCA
TTGCAGCACTGGGGCCAGATGGTAAGCCCTCCCGTATCGTAGTTATCTACACGACGGGGAGTCAGGCAAC
TATGGATGAACGAAATAGACAGATCGCTGAGATAGGTGCCTCACTGATTAAGCATTGGTAACTGTCAGAC
CAAGTTTACTCATATATACTTTAGATTGATTTAAAACTTCATTTTTAATTTAAAAGGATCTAGGTGAAGA
TCCTTTTTGATAATCTCATGACCAAAATCCCTTAACGTGAGTTTTCGTTCCACTGAGCGTCAGACCCCGT
AGAAAAGATCAAAGGATCTTCTTGAGATCCTTTTTTTCTGCGCGTAATCTGCTGCTTGCAAACAAAAAAA
CCACCGCTACCAGCGGTGGTTTGTTTGCCGGATCAAGAGCTACCAACTCTTTTTCCGAAGGTAACTGGCT
TCAGCAGAGCGCAGATACCAAATACTATTCTTCTAGTGTAGCCGTAGTTAGGCCACCACTTCAAGAACTC
TGTAGCACCGCCTACATACCTCGCTCTGCTAATCCTGTTACCAGTGGCTGCTGCCAGTGGCGATAAGTCG
TGTCTTACCGGGTTGGACTCAAGACGATAGTTACCGGATAAGGCGCAGCGGTCGGGCTGAACGGGGGGTT
CGTGCACACAGCCCAGCTTGGAGCGAACGACCTACACCGAACTGAGATACCTACAGCGTGAGCTATGAGA
AAGCGCCACGCTTCCCGAAGGGAGAAAGGCGGACAGGTATCCGGTAAGCGGCAGGGTCGGAACAGGAGAG
CGCACGAGGGAGCTTCCAGGGGGAAACGCCTGGTATCTTTATAGTCCTGTCGGGTTTCGCCACCTCTGAC
TTGAGCGTCGATTTTTGTGATGCTCGTCAGGGGGGCGGAGCCTATGGAAAAACGCCAGCAACGCGGCCTT
TTTACGGTTCCTGGCCTTTTGCTGGCCTTTTGCTCACATGTTCTTTCCTGCGTTATCCCCTGATTCTGTG
GATAACCGTATTACCGCCTTTGAGTGAGCTGATACCGCTCGCCGCAGCCGAACGACCGAGCGCAGCGAGT
CAGTGAGCGAGGAAGCGGAAGAGCGCCTGATGCGGTATTTTCTCCTTACGCATCTGTGCGGTATTTCACA
CCGCATAGACCAGCCGCGTAACCTGGCAAAATCGGTTACGGTTGAGTAATAAATGGATGCCCTGCGTAAG
CGGGTGTGGGCGGACAATAAAGTCTTAAACTGAACAAAATAGATCTAAACTATGACAATAAAGTCTTAAA
CTAGACAGAATAGTTGTAAACTGAAATCAGTCCAGTTATGCTGTGAAAAAGCATACTGGACTTTTGTTAT
GGCTAAAGCAAACTCTTCATTTTCTGAAGTGCAAATTGCCCGTCGTATTAAAGAGGGGCGTGGCCAAGGG
CATGGTAAAGACTATATTCGCGGCGTTGTGACAATTTACCGAACAACTCCGCGGCCGGGAAGCCGATCTC
GGCTTGAACGAATTGTTAGGTGGCGGTACTTGGGTCGATATCAAAGTGCATCACTTCTTCCCGTATGCCC
AACTTTGTATAGAGAGCCACTGCGGGATCGTCACCGTAATCTGCTTGCACGTAGATCACATAAGCACCAA
GCGCGTTGGCCTCATGCTTGAGGAGATTGATGAGCGCGGTGGCAATGCCCTGCCTCCGGTGCTCGCCGGA
GACTGCGAGATCATAGATATAGATCTCACTACGCGGCTGCTCAAACTTGGGCAGAACGTAAGCCGCGAGA
GCGCCAACAACCGCTTCTTGGTCGAAGGCAGCAAGCGCGATGAATGTCTTACTACGGAGCAAGTTCCCGA
GGTAATCGGAGTCCGGCTGATGTTGGGAGTAGGTGGCTACGTCTCCGAACTCACGACCGAAAAGATCAAG
AGCAGCCCGCATGGATTTGACTTGGTCAGGGCCGAGCCTACATGTGCGAATGATGCCCATACTTGAGCCA
CCTAACTTTGTTTTAGGGCGACTGCCCTGCTGCGTAACATCGTTGCTGCTGCGTAACATCGTTGCTGCTC
CATAACATCAAACATCGACCCACGGCGTAACGCGCTTGCTGCTTGGATGCCCGAGGCATAGACTGTACAA
AAAAACAGTCATAACAAGCCATGAAAACCGCCACTGCGCCGTTACCACCGCTGCGTTCGGTCAAGGTTCT
GGACCAGTTGCGTGAGCGCATACGCTACTTGCATTACAGTTTACGAACCGAACAGGCTTATGTCAACTGG
GTTTGTGCCTTCATCCGTTTCCACGGTGTGCGTCACCCGGCAACCTTGGGCAGCAGCGAAGTCGAGGCAT
TTCTGTCCTGGCTGGCGAACGAGCGCAAGGTTTCGGTCTCCACGCATCGTCAGGCATTGGCGGCCTTGCT
GTTCTTCTACGGCAAGGTGCTGTGCACGGATCTGCCCTTGCTTCAGGAGATCGGTAGACCTCGGCCGTCG
CGGCGCTTGCCGGTGGTGCTGACCCCGGATGAAGTGGTTCGCATCCTCGGTTTTCTGGAAGGCGAGCATC
GTTTGTTCGCCCAGGACTCTAGCTATAGTTCTAGTGGTTGGCTACAGCTTTGTTTGTACTATCAACAGGT
TGAACTGCTGATCAACAGATCCTCTACGCGGCCGCGGTACCATAACTTCGTATAGCATACATTATACGAA
GTTATCTGGTTTTACTAGTATCGATTCGCGACCTACTCCGGAATATTAATAGATCATGGAGATAATTAAA
ATGATAACCATCTCGCAAATAAATAAGTATTTTACTGTTTTCGTAACAGTTTTGTAATAAAAAAACCTAT
AAATATTCCGGATTATTCATACCGTCCCACCATCGGGCGCGGATCCCGGTCCGACATATGAGCGCGCGGA
ATTCAAAGGCCTACGTCGACGAGCTCACTAGTCGCGGCCGCTTTCGAATCTAGAGCCTGCAGTCTCGACA
AGCTTGGAAGCGGATCTGGATCTGGACTGGAAGTTCTGTTCCAGGGGCCCGGTAGCCATCATCATCATCA
TCATCATCACCATCACCATCACTAATAAGTCGAGAAGTACTAGAGGATCATAATCAGCCATACCACATTT
GTAGAGGTTTTACTTGCTTTAAAAAACCTCCCACACCTCCCCCTGAACCTGAAACATAAAATGAATGCAA
TTGTTGTTGTTAACTTGTTTATTGCAGCTTATAATGGTTACAAATAAAGCAATAGCATCACAAATTTCAC
AAATAAAGCATTTTTTTCACTGCATTCTAGTTGTGGTTTGTCCAAACTCATCAATGTATCTTATCATGTC
TGGATCTGATCACTGCTTGAGCCTAGAAGATCCGGCTGCTAACAAAGCCCGAAAGGAAGCTGAGTTGGCT
GCTGCCACCGCTGAGCAATAACTATCATAACCCCTAGGAGATCCGAACCAGATAAGTGAAATCTAGTTCC
AAACTATTTTGTCATTTTTAATTTTCGTATTAGCTTACGACGCTACACCCAGTTCCCATCTATTTTGTCA
CTCTTCCCTAAATAATCCTTAAAAACTCCATTTCCACCCCTCCCAGTTCCCAACTATTTTGTCCGCCCAC
AGCGGGGCATTTTTCTTCCTGTTATGTTTTTAATCAAACATCCTGCCAACTCCATGTGACAAACCGTCAT
CTTCGGCTACTTTTTCTCTGTCACAGAATGAAAATTTTTCTGTCATCTCTTCGTTATTAATGTTTGTAAT
TGACTGAATATCAACGCTTATTTGCAGCCTGAATGGCGAATGGG
[124 nt withheld, positions 3965-4088]
C
[91 nt withheld, positions 4090-4180]
A
[49 nt withheld, positions 4182-4230]
CCTTTGACGTTGGAGTCCACGTTCTT
[37 nt withheld, positions 4257-4293]
ACCCTATCTCGGTCTATTCTTTTGATTTATAAGGGATTTTGCCGATTTCGGCCTATTGGTTAAAAAATGA
GCTGATTTAACAAAAATTTAACGCGAATTTTAACAAAATATTAACGCTTACAATTTAGGTGGCACTTTTC
GGGGAAATGTGCGCGGAACCCCTATTTGTTTATTTTTCTAAATACATTCAAATATGTATCCGCTCATGAG
ACAATAACCCTGATAAATGCTTCAATAATATTGAAAAAGGAAGAGTATGAGTATTCAACATTTCCGTGTC
GCCCTTATTCCCTTTTTTGCGGCATTTTGCCTTCCTGTTTTTGCTCACCCAGAAACGCTGGTGAAAGTAA
AAGATGCTGAAGATCAGTTGGGTGCACGAGTGGGTTACATCGAACTGGATCTCAACAGCGGTAAGATCCT
TGAGAGTTTTCGCCCCGAAGAACGTTTTCCAATGATGAGCACTTTTAAAGTTCTGCTATGTGGCGCGGTA
TTATCCCGTATTGACGCCGGGCAAGAGCAACTCGGTCGCCGCATACACTATTCTCAGAATGACTTGGTTG
AGTACTCACCAGTCACAGAAAAGCATCTTACGGATGGCATGACAGTAAGAGAATTATGCAGTGCTGCCAT
AACCATGAGTGATAACACTGCGGCCAACTTACTTCTGACAACCATCGGTGGACCGAAGGAATTAACCGCT
TTTTTGCACAACATGGGGGATCATGTAACTCGCCTTGATCGTTGGGAACCGGAGCTGAATGAAGCCATAC
CAAACG
Features (pLannotate 1.2.2; 18 found; start..end, strand, type, name):
    512..1100    +  rep_origin     ori: high-copy-number ColE1/pMB1/pBR322/pUC origin of replication
   1286..1337    -  misc_feature   bom (fragment): basis of mobility region from pBR322
   1405..1629    -  mobile_element Tn7R: mini-Tn7 element (right end of the Tn7 transposon) Tn7
   1696..2229    -  CDS            GmR: gentamycin acetyltransferase; aacC1; confers resistance to gentamycin
   2418..2446    -  promoter       Pc promoter: intI1 (promoter lies within the coding sequence); class 1 integron promoter
   2424..2786    -  CDS            YPR2_ECOLX (fragment): Protein predicted: Swiss-Prot protein existence level 4. From Escherichia coli.
   2786..2813    -  rep_origin     R6K γ ori (fragment): γ replication origin from E. coli plasmid R6K; requires the R6K initiator protein pi for replication
   2842..2875    +  protein_bind   loxP: Cre-mediated recombination occurs in the 8-bp core sequence (GCATACAT). Cre recombinase
   2923..3014    +  promoter       polyhedrin promoter: polh from Autographa californica; promoter for the baculovirus polyhedrin gene
   3219..3239    +  CDS            7xHis: 6xHis affinity tag
   3266..3349    +  CDS            large T antigen (fragment): large T antigen from SV40 (simian virus 40)
   3372..3506    +  polyA_signal   SV40 poly(A) signal: SV40 polyadenylation signal
   3535..3584    +  CDS            SET1 (fragment): solubility-enhancement tag derived from T7 phage gene 10B
   3616..3781    -  mobile_element Tn7L: mini-Tn7 element (left end of the Tn7 transposon) Tn7
   3944..3960    +  CDS            lacZα (fragment): LacZα fragment of β-galactosidase; lacZ fragment
   3965..4419    +  rep_origin     f1 ori (sequence partly withheld): f1 bacteriophage origin of replication; arrow indicates direction of (+) strand synthesis
   4445..4549    +  promoter       AmpR promoter: bla
   4550..341     +  CDS            AmpR (across the origin): β-lactamase; bla; confers resistance to ampicillin, carbenicillin, and related antibiotics
