[The description below was written by a language model from this plasmid's Addgene catalogue record and pLannotate feature annotations shown in this document.]
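Description:
46 pLIB_3C_C_HIS is an empty baculovirus transfer vector for insect cell protein expression, built on the pLIB backbone and belonging to the InteBac suite of coordinated bacterial and baculovirus expression plasmids. At about 5.1 kb, it is maintained in E. coli as a high-copy plasmid through a ColE1/pUC-type origin with ampicillin resistance (AmpR with its own promoter). An f1 origin is also present. Short annotated fragments such as bom, R6K γ ori, lacZα, large T antigen and SET1 appear to be backbone remnants or partial matches rather than functional parts.

The working portion lies between the Tn7R and Tn7L mini-Tn7 ends. This interval contains a gentamicin acetyltransferase gene driven by the Pc integron promoter, a loxP site, and an expression cassette made up of the Autographa californica polyhedrin promoter, a cloning region, a histidine tag and an SV40 polyadenylation signal. The Tn7 ends allow the whole segment to be transposed into a baculoviral bacmid, with gentamicin serving as the marker for the transposed cassette. The polyhedrin promoter then drives strong very-late expression in infected insect cells. The loxP site is the type of element used for Cre-mediated fusion with other plasmids, although the record does not describe that use here.

According to the catalogue entry, the multiple cloning site was altered for full compatibility across InteBac, and a C-terminal 12xHis tag removable by 3C protease was added. The automated annotation labels only a shorter His stretch and does not mark the 3C site. No insert is present. A gene of interest is introduced by Gibson assembly, in frame with the downstream tag, giving a fusion protein suited to metal-affinity purification followed by tag removal.
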