Addgene plasmid #160188: 46 pLIB_3C_C_HIS
Purpose: (Empty Backbone) C-term 3C cleavable His tag for insect cell expression
Depositing lab: John Weir. Depositing organization: Friedrich Miescher Laboratory. Publication: InteBac - An integrated bacterial and baculovirus expression vector suite. Altmannova V, Blaha A, Astrinidis S, Reichle H, Weir JR. Protein Sci. 2020 Sep 21. doi: 10.1002/pro.3957. PubMed 32955754.
Backbone
  Vector backbone: pLIB
  Modifications to backbone: MCS altered for full compatibility within InteBac, C-terminal 3C cleavable 12xHis tag added
  Vector type: Insect Expression
  Promoter: polyhydrin
  Selectable markers: Gentamicin
  Tag / fusion protein: 12xHis (C terminal on backbone)
Growth in bacteria
  Bacterial resistance: Ampicillin, 100 μg/mL
  Growth temperature: 37°C
  Growth strain: DH5alpha
  Copy number: High Copy
Gene/Insert
  Cloning method: Gibson Cloning
Terms and licenses: Academic/Nonprofit Terms; Industry Terms: Not Available to Industry
How to cite: 46 pLIB_3C_C_HIS was a gift from John Weir (Addgene plasmid # 160188 ; http://n2t.net/addgene:160188 ; RRID:Addgene_160188)
